>Addgene plasmid #210516 | pCMV-NTOM20-EGFP-TevCs-43LK-iLID(139)-NES-NES-TevN-iLID-TEVseq--bArr2-TevCs | addgene full sequence | sequence record 415570 | Addgene NGS Result
GCCAATTCAATATGGCGTATATGGACTCATGCCAATTCAATATGGTGGATCTGGACCTGTGCCAATTCAA
TATGGCGTATATGGACTCGTGCCAATTCAATATGGTGGATCTGGACCCCAGCCAATTCAATATGGCGGAC
TTGGCACCATGCCAATTCAATATGGCGGACCTGGCACTGTGCCAACTGGGGAGGGGTCTACTTGGCACGG
TGCCAAGTTTGAGGAGGGGTCTTGGCCCTGTGCCAAGTCCGCCATATTGAATTGGCATGGTGCCAATAAT
GGCGGCCATATTGGCTATATGCCAGGATCAATATATAGGCAATATCCAATATGGCCCTATGCCAATATGG
CTATTGGCCAGGTTCAATACTATGTATTGGCCCTATGCCATATAGTATTCCATATATGGGTTTTCCTATT
GACGTAGATAGCCCCTCCCAATGGGCGGTCCCATATACCATATATGGGGCTTCCTAATACCGCCCATAGC
CACTCCCCCATTGACGTCAATGGTCTCTATATATGGTCTTTCCTATTGACGTCATATGGGCGGTCCTATT
GACGTATATGGCGCCTCCCCCATTGACGTCAATTACGGTAAATGGCCCGCCTGGCTCAATGCCCATTGAC
GTCAATAGGACCACCCACCATTGACGTCAATGGGATGGCTCATTGCCCATTCATATCCGTTCTCACGCCC
CCTATTGACGTCAATGACGGTAAATGGCCCACTTGGCAGTACATCAATATCTATTAATAGTAACTTGGCA
AGTACATTACTATTGGAAGTACGCCAGGGTACATTGGCAGTACTCCCATTGACGTCAATGGCGGTAAATG
GCCCGCGATGGCTGCCAAGTACATCCCCATTGACGTCAATGGGGAGGGGCAATGACGCAAATGGGCGTTC
CATTGACGTAAATGGGCGGTAGGCGTGCCTAATGGGAGGTCTATATAAGCAATGCTCGTTTAGGGAACCG
CCATTCTGCCTGGGGACGTCGGAGCAAGCTTGGCCACCATGGTGGGCCGCAACAGCGCGATTGCAGCTGG
AGTGTGCGGCGCGCTGTTCATTGGCTATTGCATTTACTTTGATCGCAAACGCCGCAGCGATCCGAACTTT
AAAGGCGGTGGAGGGTCCTCTAGAGGGGTGAGCAAGGGCGAGGAGCTGTTCACCGGGGTGGTGCCCATCC
TGGTCGAGCTGGACGGCGACGTAAACGGCCACAAGTTCAGCGTGTCCGGCGAGGGCGAGGGCGATGCCAC
CTACGGCAAGCTGACCCTGAAGTTCATCTGCACCACCGGCAAGCTGCCCGTGCCCTGGCCCACCCTCGTG
ACCACCCTGACCTACGGCGTGCAGTGCTTCAGCCGCTACCCCGACCACATGAAGCAGCACGACTTCTTCA
AGTCCGCCATGCCCGAAGGCTACGTCCAGGAGCGCACCATCTTCTTCAAGGACGACGGCAACTACAAGAC
CCGCGCCGAGGTGAAGTTCGAGGGCGACACCCTGGTGAACCGCATCGAGCTGAAGGGCATCGACTTCAAG
GAGGACGGCAACATCCTGGGGCACAAGCTGGAGTACAACTACAACAGCCACAACGTCTATATCATGGCCG
ACAAGCAGAAGAACGGCATCAAGGTGAACTTCAAGATCCGCCACAACATCGAGGACGGCAGCGTGCAGCT
CGCCGACCACTACCAGCAGAACACCCCCATCGGCGACGGCCCCGTGCTGCTGCCCGACAACCACTACCTG
AGCACCCAGTCCGCCCTGAGCAAAGACCCCAACGAGAAGCGCGATCACATGGTCCTGCTGGAGTTCGTGA
CCGCCGCCGGGATCACTCTCGGCATGGACGAGCTGTACAAGGGTTCCGGAAGCGGAGAATTCAAGTCCAT
GTCCAGCATGGTGAGCGATACTAGCTGTACCTTCCCATCATCTGACGGAATCTTCTGGAAGCACTGGATT
CAGACTAAGGACGGCCAGTGTGGCAGCCCACTGGTGAGCACACGAGACGGATTCATCGTGGGGATTCACA
GCGCCTCCAACTTTACAAACACCAATAACTATTTCACCTCAGTGCCAAAGAACTTTATGGAGCTGCTGAC
CAACCAGGAGGCCCAGCAGTGGGTGAGCGGGTGGCGCCTGAACGCCGATTCCGTGCTGTGGGGCGGGCAC
AAGGTGTTTATGACCGCATGCGGTGGCGGTGGCTCTGGAGGTGGTGGGTCCGGAGGAGGAGGTGGCGGTT
CCGGCGGAGGTGGGTCTGGTGGAGGTGGATCTGGAGGTGGTGGATCAGGAGGAGGAGGTTCAGGCGGCCG
CGAGTTTCTGGCAACCACACTGGAACGGATCGAGAAAAATTTCGTGATTACTGATCCGAGACTGCCTGAC
AACCCAATCATTTTTGCGAGCGATTCCTTCCTGCAACTGACAGAATATTCTCGGGAAGAGATCCTGGGGC
GCAATTGCCGTTTTCTGCAAGGACCCGAGACAGACCGTGCCACTGTTCGGAAAATCAGAGATGCTATTGA
CAACCAGACTGAAGTGACCGTTCAGCTGATCAATTATACCAAGAGCGGCAAGAAGTTCTGGAACGTGTTC
CACCTGCAACCGATGCGCGATTATAAGGGCGACGTCCAGTACTTCATTGGCGTGCAGCTGGATGGCACCG
AACGTCTTCATGGCGCCGCTGAGCGTGAGGCGGTCTGCCTGATCAAAAAGACAGCCTTTCAGATTGCTGG
ATCCATGCTTCAACTTCCTCCTCTTGAACGTCTTACTCTCATGTTGCAGCTACCACCATTAGAGAGACTA
ACACTGATGGGCGAGAGCCTGTTCAAGGGACCTAGGGACTACAACCCTATCAGTAGCACAATTTGTCACC
TGACCAACGAGAGTGATGGCCACACAACAAGCCTGTACGGCATCGGGTTCGGACCCTTTATCATCACCAA
CAAGCACCTGTTCAGGCGGAATAATGGCACTCTGCTGGTGCAGAGCCTGCACGGGGTGTTCAAAGTGAAG
AACACAACCACTCTGCAGCAGCACCTGATCGATGGGCGGGATATGATCATCATTAGGATGCCCAAGGACT
TCCCCCCTTTTCCTCAGAAACTGAAGTTCCGAGAGCCCCAGAGAGAGGAGAGAATCTGTCTGGTGACCAC
AAACTTTCAGACCGAGTTTCTGGCAACCACACTGGAACGGATCGAGAAAAATTTCGTGATTACTGATCCG
AGACTGCCTGACAACCCAATCATTTTTGCGAGCGATTCCTTCCTGCAGCTGACAGAATATTCTCGGGAAG
AGATCCTGGGGCGCAATTGCCGTTTTCTGCAGGGACCCGAGACAGACCGTGCCACTGTTCGGAAAATCAG
AGATGCTATTGACAACCAGACTGAAGTGACCGTTCAGCTGATCAATTATACCAAGAGCGGCAAGAAGTTC
TGGAACGTGTTCCACCTGCAGCCGATGCGCGATTATAAGGGCGACGTCCAGTACTTCATTGGCGTGCAGC
TGGATGGCACCGAACGTCTTCATGGCGCCGCTGAGCGTGAGGCGGTCTGCCTGATCAAAAAGACAGCCTT
TCAGATTGCTGAGAACCTGTACTTCCAGGGCACCGGTATGGGTGAAAAACCCGGGACCAGGGTCTTCAAG
AAGTCGAGCCCTAACTGCAAGCTCACCGTGTACTTGGGCAAGCGTGACTTTGTGGATCACTTGGACAAAG
TGGATCCTGTCGATGGTGTGGTGCTTGTGGATCCTGACTACTTGAAGGACCGGAAAGTGTTTGTGACCCT
CACCTGTGCCTTCCGCTATGGCCGAGAAGACCTGGATGTACTGGGCCTGTCTTTCCGCAAAGATCTGTTC
ATCGCCACCTACCAGGCCTTCCCCCCCATGCCCAACCCACCTCGGCCCCCCACCCGCCTACAGGACCGAC
TGCTGAAGAAGTTGGGCCAGCACGCCCACCCCTTTTTTTTCACAATACCCCAGAATTTGCCTTGCTCCGT
CACACTGCAGCCAGGACCGGAGGACACAGGGAAGGCCTGTGGAGTAGACTTTGAGATTCGAGCCTTCTGT
GCCAAATCTATAGAAGAAAAAAGCCACAAAAGGAACTCCGTGCGGCTTATCATCAGAAAGGTACAGTTTG
CTCCTGAGACACCCGGCCCCCAGCCATCAGCTGAAACCACACGCCACTTCCTCATGTCTGACCGGAGGTC
CCTGCACCTAGAGGCTTCCCTGGACAAAGAGCTGTACTACCATGGGGAACCCCTCAATGTCAACGTCCAC
GTCACCAACAATTCTGCCAAAACCGTCAAGAAGATCAGAGTGTCTGTGAGACAGTATGCCGACATTTGCC
TCTTCAGCACCGCGCAGTACAAGTGTCCTGTGGCTCAGCTTGAACAAGATGACCAGGTGTCTCCCAGTTC
CACATTCTGCAAGGTGTACACCATAACCCCGCTGCTCAGTGACAACCGAGAGAAGCGTGGCCTTGCCCTT
GATGGGCAACTCAAGCACGAAGACACCAACCTGGCTTCCAGCACCATTGTGAAGGAGGGAGCCAACAAGG
AGGTGCTGGGAATCCTAGTATCCTACAGGGTCAAGGTGAAGCTGGTGGTGTCTCGAGGCGGGGATGTCTC
CGTGGAGCTACCTTTCGTCCTAATGCACCCCAAGCCCCACGACCACATCACCCTTCCCCGACCCCAGTCA
GCCCCCCGGGAAATAGACATCCCTGTGGATACCAACCTCATTGAATTCGATACCAACTATGCCACAGACG
ACGACATCGTGTTTGAGGACTTTGCGAGGCTTCGGCTGAAGGGGATGAAGGATGACGACTGTGATGACCA
GTTCTGCCTGAGCTCACTCGAAGGTGGCGGTGGCTCTGGAGGTGGTGGGTCCGGAGGAGGCGGCATCGAG
ATGTCCAGCATGGTGAGCGATACTAGCTGTACCTTCCCATCATCTGACGGAATCTTCTGGAAGCACTGGA
TTCAGACTAAGGACGGCCAGTGTGGCAGCCCACTGGTGAGCACACGAGACGGATTCATCGTGGGGATTCA
CAGCGCCTCCAACTTTACAAACACCAATAACTATTTCACCTCAGTGCCAAAGAACTTTATGGAGCTGCTG
ACCAACCAGGAGGCCCAGCAGTGGGTGAGCGGGTGGCGCCTGAACGCCGATTCCGTGCTGTGGGGCGGGC
ACAAGGTGTTTATGTAGGCTAGCCTCCCTATAGTGAGTCGTATTACGTAGATCCAGACATGATAAGATAC
ATTGATGAGTTTGGACAAACCACAACTAGAATGCAGTGAAAAAAATGCTTTATTTGTGAAATTTGTGATG
CTATTGCTTTATTTGTAACCATTATAAGCTGCAATAAACAAGTTAACAACAACAATTGCATTCATTTTAT
GTTTCAGGTTCAGGGGGAGGTGTGGGAGGTTTTTTAATTCGCGTCCGCGGCGCCAATGCATTGGGCCCGG
TACCCAGCTTTTGTTCCCTTTAGTGAGGGTTAATTGCGCGCTTGGCGTAATCATGGTCATAGCTGTTTCC
TGTGTGAAATTGTTATCCGCTCACAATTCCACACAACATACGAGCCGGGAGCATAAAGTGTAAAGCCTGG
GGTGCCTAATGAGTGAGCTAACTCACATTAATTGCGTTGCGCTCACTGCCCGCTTTCCAGTCGGGAAACC
TGTCGTGCCAGCTGCATTAATGAATCGGCCAACGCGCGGGGAGAGGCGGTTTGCGTATTGGGCGCTCTTC
CGCTTCCTCGCTCACTGACTCGCTGCGCTCGGTCGTTCGGCTGCGGGAGCGGTATCAGCTCACTCAAAGG
CGGTAATACGGTTATCCACAGAATCAGGGGATAACGCAGGAAAGAACATGTGAGCAAAAGGCCAGCAAAA
GGCCAGGAACCGTAAAAAGGCCGCGTTGCTGGCGTTTTTCCATAGGCTCCGCCCCCCTGACGAGCATCAC
AAAAATCGACGCTCAAGTCAGAGGTGGCGAAACCCGACAGGACTATAAAGATACCAGGCGTTTCCCCCTG
GAAGCTCCCTCGTGCGCTCTCCTGTTCCGACCCTGCCGCTTACCGGATACCTGTCCGCCTTTCTCCCTTC
GGGAAGCGTGGCGCTTTCTCATAGCTCACGCTGTAGGTATCTCAGTTCGGTGTAGGTCGTTCGCTCCAAG
CTGGGCTGTGTGCACGAACCCCCCGTTCAGCCCGACCGCTGCGCCTTATCCGGTAACTATCGTCTTGAGT
CCAACCCGGTAAGACACGACTTATCGCCACTGGCAGCAGCCACTGGTAACAGGATTAGCAGAGCGAGGTA
TGTAGGCGGTGCTACAGAGTTCTTGAAGTGGTGGCCTAACTACGGCTACACTAGAAGAACAGTATTTGGT
ATCTGCGCTCTGCTGAAGCCAGTTACCTTCGGAAAAAGAGTTGGTAGCTCTTGATCCGGCAAACAAACCA
CCGCTGGTAGCGGTGGTTTTTTTGTTTGCAAGCAGCAGATTACGCGCAGAAAAAAAGGATCTCAAGAAGA
TCCTTTGATCTTTTCTACGGGGTCTGACGCTCAGTGGAACGAAAACTCACGTTAAGGGATTTTGGTCATG
AGATTATCAAAAAGGATCTTCACCTAGATCCTTTTAAATTAAAAATGAAGTTTTAAATCAATCTAAAGTA
TATATGAGTAAACTTGGTCTGACAGTTACCAATGCTTAATCAGTGAGGCACCTATCTCAGCGATCTGTCT
ATTTCGTTCATCCATAGTTGCCTGACTCCCCGTCGTGTAGATAACTACGATACGGGAGGGCTTACCATCT
GGCCCCAGTGCTGCAATGATACCGCGAGACCCACGCTCACCGGCTCCAGATTTATCAGCAATAAACCAGC
CAGCCGGAAGGGCCGAGCGCAGAAGTGGTCCTGCAACTTTATCCGCCTCCATCCAGTCTATTAATTGTTG
CCGGGAAGCTAGAGTAAGTAGTTCGCCAGTTAATAGTTTGCGCAACGTTGTTGCCATTGCTACAGGCATC
GTGGTGTCACGCTCGTCGTTTGGTATGGCTTCATTCAGCTCCGGTTCCCAACGATCAAGGCGAGTTACAT
GATCCCCCATGTTGTGCAAAAAAGCGGTTAGCTCCTTCGGTCCTCCGATCGTTGTCAGAAGTAAGTTGGC
CGCAGTGTTATCACTCATGGTTATGGCAGCACTGCATAATTCTCTTACTGTCATGCCATCCGTAAGATGC
TTTTCTGTGACTGGTGAGTACTCAACCAAGTCATTCTGAGAATAGTGTATGCGGCGACCGAGTTGCTCTT
GCCCGGCGTCAATACGGGATAATACCGCGCCACATAGCAGAACTTTAAAAGTGCTCATCATTGGAAAACG
TTCTTCGGGGCGAAAACTCTCAAGGATCTTACCGCTGTTGAGATCCAGTTCGATGTAACCCACTCGTGCA
CCCAACTGATCTTCAGCATCTTTTACTTTCACCAGCGTTTCTGGGTGAGCAAAAACAGGAAGGCAAAATG
CCGCAAAAAAGGGAATAAGGGCGACACGGAAATGTTGAATACTCATACTCTTCCTTTTTCAATATTATTG
AAGCATTTATCAGGGTTATTGTCTCATGAGCGGATACATATTTGAATGTATTTAGAAAAATAAACAAATA
GGGGTTCCGCGCACATTTCCCCGAAAAGTGCCACCTAAATTGTAAGCGTTAATATTTTGTTAAAATTCGC
GTTAAATTTTTGTTAAATCAGCTCATTTTTTAACCAATAGGCCGAAATCGGCAAAATCCCTTATAAATCA
AAAGAATAGACCGAGATAGGGTTGAGTGTTGTTCCGGTTTGGAACAAGAGTCCACTATTAAAGAACGTGG
ACTCCAACGTCAAAGG
[49 nt withheld, positions 7857-7905]
T
[91 nt withheld, positions 7907-7997]
G
[124 nt withheld, positions 7999-8122]
CCCATTCGCCATTCAGGCTGCGCAACTGTTGGGAAGGGCGATCGGTGCGGGCCTCTTCGCTATTACGCCA
GTCGACC
Features (pLannotate 1.2.2; 21 found; start..end, strand, type, name):
      1..978     +  promoter       CMV IE94 promoter: enhancer/promoter region of simian cytomegalovirus major immediate early transcription unit IE94
   1019..1123    +  CDS            TOMM20 (fragment): TOM20_HUMAN - Also known as KIAA0016. Experimental evidence at protein level: Swiss-Prot protein existence level 1. Central component of the receptor complex responsible for the recognition and translocation of cytosolically synthesized mitochondrial preproteins. Together with TOM22 functions as the transit peptide receptor at the surface of the mitochondrion outer membrane and facilitates the movement of preproteins into the TOM40 translocation pore (By similarity). Required for the translocation across the mitochondrial outer membrane of cytochrome P450 monooxygenases. From Homo sapiens (Hum
   1148..1861    +  CDS            EGFP: EGFP is a basic (constitutively fluorescent) green fluorescent protein published in 1996, derived from Aequorea victoria. It is reported to be a rapidly-maturing weak dimer with moderate acid sensitivity.
   1883..2185    +  CDS            POLG_TEV (fragment): Experimental evidence at protein level: Swiss-Prot protein existence level 1. [Nuclear inclusion protein A]: has RNA-binding and proteolytic activities. From Tobacco etch virus (TEV).
   2339..2656    +  CDS            miniSOG: miniSOG is a basic (constitutively fluorescent) cyan fluorescent protein published in 2011, derived from Arabidopsis thaliana. It requires the cofactor flavin for fluorescence.
   2672..3163    +  CDS            POLG_TEV (fragment): Experimental evidence at protein level: Swiss-Prot protein existence level 1. [Nuclear inclusion protein A]: has RNA-binding and proteolytic activities. From Tobacco etch virus (TEV).
   3191..3508    +  CDS            miniSOG: miniSOG is a basic (constitutively fluorescent) cyan fluorescent protein published in 2011, derived from Arabidopsis thaliana. It requires the cofactor flavin for fluorescence.
   3608..4837    +  CDS            Arrb2: ARRB2_RAT - Experimental evidence at protein level: Swiss-Prot protein existence level 1. Functions in regulating agonist-mediated G-protein coupled receptor (GPCR) signaling by mediating both receptor desensitization and resensitization processes. During homologous desensitization, beta- arrestins bind to the GPRK-phosphorylated receptor and sterically preclude its coupling to the cognate G-protein; the binding appears to require additional receptor determinants exposed only in the active receptor conformation. The beta-arrestins target many receptors for internalization by acting as endocyti
   4904..5176    +  CDS            POLG_PPVEA (fragment): Experimental evidence at transcript level: Swiss-Prot protein existence level 2. [Nuclear inclusion protein A]: has RNA-binding and proteolytic activities. From Plum pox potyvirus (strain El amar) (PPV).
   5207..5225    -  promoter       T7 promoter: promoter for bacteriophage T7 RNA polymerase
   5230..5364    -  polyA_signal   SV40 poly(A) signal: SV40 polyadenylation signal
   5477..5495    -  promoter       T3 promoter: promoter for bacteriophage T3 RNA polymerase
   5540..5556    -  protein_bind   lac operator: The lac repressor binds to the lac operator to inhibit transcription in E. coli. This inhibition can be relieved by adding lactose or isopropyl-β-D-thiogalactopyranoside (IPTG). lac repressor encoded by lacI
   5564..5594    -  promoter       lac promoter: promoter for the E. coli lac operon
   5609..5630    -  protein_bind   CAP binding site: CAP binding activates transcription in the presence of cAMP. E. coli catabolite activator protein
   5643..5735    -  CDS            lacI (fragment): lac repressor; lacI; The lac repressor binds to the lac operator to inhibit transcription in E. coli. This inhibition can be relieved by adding lactose or isopropyl-β-D-thiogalactopyranoside (IPTG).
   5917..6505    -  rep_origin     ori: high-copy-number ColE1/pMB1/pBR322/pUC origin of replication
   6676..7536    -  CDS            AmpR: β-lactamase; bla; confers resistance to ampicillin, carbenicillin, and related antibiotics
   7537..7641    -  promoter       AmpR promoter: bla
   7667..8122    -  rep_origin     f1 ori (sequence partly withheld): f1 bacteriophage origin of replication; arrow indicates direction of (+) strand synthesis
   8127..8193    -  CDS            lacZα (fragment): LacZα fragment of β-galactosidase; lacZ fragment
