[The description below was written by a language model from this plasmid's Addgene catalogue record and pLannotate feature annotations shown in this document.]
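Description:
pCMV-NTOM20-EGFP-TevCs-43LK-iLID(139)-NES-NES-TevN-iLID-TEVseq--bArr2-TevCs is a roughly 8.2 kb mammalian expression plasmid built on the pSyc181 P2A backbone. It is propagated in E. coli through a high-copy ColE1/pUC-type origin with ampicillin selection (AmpR under its own bla promoter). It also carries an f1 origin and remnants of a lac promoter/operator and lacZα region. The catalogue lists the promoter as CMV, and the annotation matches it specifically to the simian cytomegalovirus IE94 enhancer/promoter. An SV40 poly(A) signal lies downstream of the insert, although it is annotated on the reverse strand. T7 and T3 promoters flank that region.

The approximately 4.2 kb insert is a string of coding segments on one strand. It begins with an N-terminal fragment of human TOMM20, which anchors proteins to the mitochondrial outer membrane, followed by EGFP as a fluorescent reporter. Next come a TEV protease fragment (TevCs), a linker, a LOV-type domain, a second TEV fragment (TevN), and another LOV-type domain. The annotation tool labels these two domains miniSOG, but the construct name indicates they are iLID light-switchable modules. According to the name, the design also includes nuclear export signals and a TEV cleavage sequence. The insert ends with rat β-arrestin 2 and a further potyviral protease fragment corresponding to the last TevCs. The backbone name suggests a P2A element, but none is annotated, so the record does not establish whether the product is one polypeptide or several.

The design fits the associated work on a single-component, light-assisted uncaging switch for endoproteolytic release, in which light controls split TEV protease activity. The catalogue insert name also mentions PDGFR and an internal pCMV, neither of which appears in the plasmid name or the feature table.
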