Addgene plasmid #210516: pCMV-NTOM20-EGFP-TevCs-43LK-iLID(139)-NES-NES-TevN-iLID-TEVseq--bArr2-TevCs
Purpose: expresses NTOM20-EGFP-pCMV-PDGFR-TevCs-43LK-iLID(139)-NES-NES-TevN-iLID-TEVseq--bArr2-TevCs component in mammalian cells
Depositing lab: Dongmin Lee. Depositing organization: Korea University Medical Center. Publication: A single-component, light-assisted uncaging switch for endoproteolytic release. Cui M, Lee S, Ban SH, Ryu JR, Shen M, Yang SH, Kim JY, Choi SK, Han J, Kim Y, Han K, Lee D, Sun W, Kwon HB, Lee D. Nat Chem Biol. 2024 Mar;20(3):353-364. doi: 10.1038/s41589-023-01480-6. Epub 2023 Nov 16. PubMed 37973890.
Backbone
  Vector backbone: pSyc181 P2A
  Total vector size (bp): 8198
  Vector type: Mammalian Expression
Growth in bacteria
  Bacterial resistance: Ampicillin, 100 μg/mL
  Growth temperature: 37°C
  Growth strain: DH5alpha
  Copy number: High Copy
Gene/Insert
  Gene/Insert name: NTOM20-EGFP-pCMV-PDGFR-TevCs-43LK-iLID(139)-NES-NES-TevN-iLID-TEVseq--bArr2-TevCs
  Insert size (bp): 4179
  Promoter: CMV
  Cloning method: Restriction Enzyme; 5′ cloning site HindIII (not destroyed); 3′ cloning site NheI (not destroyed)
  Sequencing primers: 5′ AAA TGG GCG GTA GGC GTG; 3′ TAATACGACTCACTATAGG
Terms and licenses: Academic/Nonprofit Terms; Industry Terms: Not Available to Industry
Depositor comments: Please visit https://doi.org/10.21203/rs.3.rs-1628455/v1 for preprint.
How to cite: pCMV-NTOM20-EGFP-TevCs-43LK-iLID(139)-NES-NES-TevN-iLID-TEVseq--bArr2-TevCs was a gift from Dongmin Lee (Addgene plasmid # 210516 ; http://n2t.net/addgene:210516 ; RRID:Addgene_210516)
