>Addgene plasmid #210516 | pCMV-NTOM20-EGFP-TevCs-43LK-iLID(139)-NES-NES-TevN-iLID-TEVseq--bArr2-TevCs | depositor partial sequence | sequence record 410251 | NTOM20-EGFP-pCMV-PDGFR-TevCs-43LK-iLID(139)-NES-NES-TevN-iLID-TEVseq--bArr2-TevCs
ATGGTGGGCCGCAACAGCGCGATTGCAGCTGGAGTGTGCGGCGCGCTGTTCATTGGCTATTGCATTTACT
TTGATCGCAAACGCCGCAGCGATCCGAACTTTAAAGGCGGTGGAGGGTCCTCTAGAGGGGTGAGCAAGGG
CGAGGAGCTGTTCACCGGGGTGGTGCCCATCCTGGTCGAGCTGGACGGCGACGTAAACGGCCACAAGTTC
AGCGTGTCCGGCGAGGGCGAGGGCGATGCCACCTACGGCAAGCTGACCCTGAAGTTCATCTGCACCACCG
GCAAGCTGCCCGTGCCCTGGCCCACCCTCGTGACCACCCTGACCTACGGCGTGCAGTGCTTCAGCCGCTA
CCCCGACCACATGAAGCAGCACGACTTCTTCAAGTCCGCCATGCCCGAAGGCTACGTCCAGGAGCGCACC
ATCTTCTTCAAGGACGACGGCAACTACAAGACCCGCGCCGAGGTGAAGTTCGAGGGCGACACCCTGGTGA
ACCGCATCGAGCTGAAGGGCATCGACTTCAAGGAGGACGGCAACATCCTGGGGCACAAGCTGGAGTACAA
CTACAACAGCCACAACGTCTATATCATGGCCGACAAGCAGAAGAACGGCATCAAGGTGAACTTCAAGATC
CGCCACAACATCGAGGACGGCAGCGTGCAGCTCGCCGACCACTACCAGCAGAACACCCCCATCGGCGACG
GCCCCGTGCTGCTGCCCGACAACCACTACCTGAGCACCCAGTCCGCCCTGAGCAAAGACCCCAACGAGAA
GCGCGATCACATGGTCCTGCTGGAGTTCGTGACCGCCGCCGGGATCACTCTCGGCATGGACGAGCTGTAC
AAGGGTTCCGGAAGCGGAGAATTCAAGTCCATGTCCAGCATGGTGAGCGATACTAGCTGTACCTTCCCAT
CATCTGACGGAATCTTCTGGAAGCACTGGATTCAGACTAAGGACGGCCAGTGTGGCAGCCCACTGGTGAG
CACACGAGACGGATTCATCGTGGGGATTCACAGCGCCTCCAACTTTACAAACACCAATAACTATTTCACC
TCAGTGCCAAAGAACTTTATGGAGCTGCTGACCAACCAGGAGGCCCAGCAGTGGGTGAGCGGGTGGCGCC
TGAACGCCGATTCCGTGCTGTGGGGCGGGCACAAGGTGTTTATGACCGCATGCGGTGGCGGTGGCTCTGG
AGGTGGTGGGTCCGGAGGAGGAGGTGGCGGTTCCGGCGGAGGTGGGTCTGGTGGAGGTGGATCTGGAGGT
GGTGGATCAGGAGGAGGAGGTTCAGGCGGCCGCGAGTTTCTGGCAACCACACTGGAACGGATCGAGAAAA
ATTTCGTGATTACTGATCCGAGACTGCCTGACAACCCAATCATTTTTGCGAGCGATTCCTTCCTGCAACT
GACAGAATATTCTCGGGAAGAGATCCTGGGGCGCAATTGCCGTTTTCTGCAAGGACCCGAGACAGACCGT
GCCACTGTTCGGAAAATCAGAGATGCTATTGACAACCAGACTGAAGTGACCGTTCAGCTGATCAATTATA
CCAAGAGCGGCAAGAAGTTCTGGAACGTGTTCCACCTGCAACCGATGCGCGATTATAAGGGCGACGTCCA
GTACTTCATTGGCGTGCAGCTGGATGGCACCGAACGTCTTCATGGCGCCGCTGAGCGTGAGGCGGTCTGC
CTGATCAAAAAGACAGCCTTTCAGATTGCTGGATCCATGCTTCAACTTCCTCCTCTTGAACGTCTTACTC
TCATGTTGCAGCTACCACCATTAGAGAGACTAACACTGATGGGCGAGAGCCTGTTCAAGGGACCTAGGGA
CTACAACCCTATCAGTAGCACAATTTGTCACCTGACCAACGAGAGTGATGGCCACACAACAAGCCTGTAC
GGCATCGGGTTCGGACCCTTTATCATCACCAACAAGCACCTGTTCAGGCGGAATAATGGCACTCTGCTGG
TGCAGAGCCTGCACGGGGTGTTCAAAGTGAAGAACACAACCACTCTGCAGCAGCACCTGATCGATGGGCG
GGATATGATCATCATTAGGATGCCCAAGGACTTCCCCCCTTTTCCTCAGAAACTGAAGTTCCGAGAGCCC
CAGAGAGAGGAGAGAATCTGTCTGGTGACCACAAACTTTCAGACCGAGTTTCTGGCAACCACACTGGAAC
GGATCGAGAAAAATTTCGTGATTACTGATCCGAGACTGCCTGACAACCCAATCATTTTTGCGAGCGATTC
CTTCCTGCAGCTGACAGAATATTCTCGGGAAGAGATCCTGGGGCGCAATTGCCGTTTTCTGCAGGGACCC
GAGACAGACCGTGCCACTGTTCGGAAAATCAGAGATGCTATTGACAACCAGACTGAAGTGACCGTTCAGC
TGATCAATTATACCAAGAGCGGCAAGAAGTTCTGGAACGTGTTCCACCTGCAGCCGATGCGCGATTATAA
GGGCGACGTCCAGTACTTCATTGGCGTGCAGCTGGATGGCACCGAACGTCTTCATGGCGCCGCTGAGCGT
GAGGCGGTCTGCCTGATCAAAAAGACAGCCTTTCAGATTGCTGAGAACCTGTACTTCCAGGGCACCGGTA
TGGGTGAAAAACCCGGGACCAGGGTCTTCAAGAAGTCGAGCCCTAACTGCAAGCTCACCGTGTACTTGGG
CAAGCGTGACTTTGTGGATCACTTGGACAAAGTGGATCCTGTCGATGGTGTGGTGCTTGTGGATCCTGAC
TACTTGAAGGACCGGAAAGTGTTTGTGACCCTCACCTGTGCCTTCCGCTATGGCCGAGAAGACCTGGATG
TACTGGGCCTGTCTTTCCGCAAAGATCTGTTCATCGCCACCTACCAGGCCTTCCCCCCCATGCCCAACCC
ACCTCGGCCCCCCACCCGCCTACAGGACCGACTGCTGAAGAAGTTGGGCCAGCACGCCCACCCCTTTTTT
TTCACAATACCCCAGAATTTGCCTTGCTCCGTCACACTGCAGCCAGGACCGGAGGACACAGGGAAGGCCT
GTGGAGTAGACTTTGAGATTCGAGCCTTCTGTGCCAAATCTATAGAAGAAAAAAGCCACAAAAGGAACTC
CGTGCGGCTTATCATCAGAAAGGTACAGTTTGCTCCTGAGACACCCGGCCCCCAGCCATCAGCTGAAACC
ACACGCCACTTCCTCATGTCTGACCGGAGGTCCCTGCACCTAGAGGCTTCCCTGGACAAAGAGCTGTACT
ACCATGGGGAACCCCTCAATGTCAACGTCCACGTCACCAACAATTCTGCCAAAACCGTCAAGAAGATCAG
AGTGTCTGTGAGACAGTATGCCGACATTTGCCTCTTCAGCACCGCGCAGTACAAGTGTCCTGTGGCTCAG
CTTGAACAAGATGACCAGGTGTCTCCCAGTTCCACATTCTGCAAGGTGTACACCATAACCCCGCTGCTCA
GTGACAACCGAGAGAAGCGTGGCCTTGCCCTTGATGGGCAACTCAAGCACGAAGACACCAACCTGGCTTC
CAGCACCATTGTGAAGGAGGGAGCCAACAAGGAGGTGCTGGGAATCCTAGTATCCTACAGGGTCAAGGTG
AAGCTGGTGGTGTCTCGAGGCGGGGATGTCTCCGTGGAGCTACCTTTCGTCCTAATGCACCCCAAGCCCC
ACGACCACATCACCCTTCCCCGACCCCAGTCAGCCCCCCGGGAAATAGACATCCCTGTGGATACCAACCT
CATTGAATTCGATACCAACTATGCCACAGACGACGACATCGTGTTTGAGGACTTTGCGAGGCTTCGGCTG
AAGGGGATGAAGGATGACGACTGTGATGACCAGTTCTGCCTGAGCTCACTCGAAGGTGGCGGTGGCTCTG
GAGGTGGTGGGTCCGGAGGAGGCGGCATCGAGATGTCCAGCATGGTGAGCGATACTAGCTGTACCTTCCC
ATCATCTGACGGAATCTTCTGGAAGCACTGGATTCAGACTAAGGACGGCCAGTGTGGCAGCCCACTGGTG
AGCACACGAGACGGATTCATCGTGGGGATTCACAGCGCCTCCAACTTTACAAACACCAATAACTATTTCA
CCTCAGTGCCAAAGAACTTTATGGAGCTGCTGACCAACCAGGAGGCCCAGCAGTGGGTGAGCGGGTGGCG
CCTGAACGCCGATTCCGTGCTGTGGGGCGGGCACAAGGTGTTTATGTAG
